>Addgene plasmid #82797 | pDONR223_TPK1_p.P152T | addgene full sequence | sequence record 161938 | Addgene NGS result
CTTTCCTGCGTTATCCCCTGATTCTGTGGATAACCGTATTACCGCCTTTGAGTGAGCTGATACCGCTCGC
CGCAGCCGAACGACCGAGCGCAGCGAGTCAGTGAGCGAGGAAGCGGAAGAGCGCCCAATACGCAAACCGC
CTCTCCCCGCGCGTTGGCCGATTCATTAATGCAGCTGGCACGACAGGTTTCCCGACTGGAAAGCGGGCAG
TGAGCGCAACGCAATTAATACGCGTACCGCTAGCCAGGAAGAGTTTGTAGAAACGCAAAAAGGCCATCCG
TCAGGATGGCCTTCTGCTTAGTTTGATGCCTGGCAGTTTATGGCGGGCGTCCTGCCCGCCACCCTCCGGG
CCGTTGCTTCACAACGTTCAAATCCGCTCCCGGCGGATTTGTCCTACTCAGGAGAGCGTTCACCGACAAA
CAACAGATAAAACGAAAGGCCCAGTCTTCCGACTGAGCCTTTCGTTTTATTTGATGCCTGGCAGTTCCCT
ACTCTCGCGTTAACGCTAGCATGGATGTTTTCCCAGTCACGACGTTGTAAAACGACGGCCAGTCTTAAGC
TCGGGCCCCAAATAATGATTTTATTTTGACTGATAGTGACCTGTTCGTTGCAACAAATTGATGAGCAATG
CTTTTTTATAATGCCAACTTTGTACAAAAAAGTTGGCACC
[729 nt withheld, positions 671-1399]
TGATTGCCAACTTTCTTGTACAAAGTTGGCATTATAAGAAAGCATTGCTTATCAATTTGTTGCAACGAAC
AGGTCACTATCAGTCAAAATAAAATCATTATTTGCCATCCAGCTGATATCCCCTATAGTGAGTCGTATTA
CATGGTCATAGCTGTTTCCTGGCAGCTCTGGCCCGTGTCTCAAAATCTCTGATGTTACATTGCACAAGAT
AAAAATATATCATCATGCCTCCTCTAGACCAGCCAGGACAGAAATGCCTCGACTTCGCTGCTACCCAAGG
TTGCCGGGTGACGCACACCGTGGAAACGGATGAAGGCACGAACCCAGTGGACATAAGCCTGTTCGGTTCG
TAAGCTGTAATGCAAGTAGCGTATGCGCTCACGCAACTGGTCCAGAACCTTGACCGAACGCAGCGGTGGT
AACGGCGCAGTGGCGGTTTTCATGGCTTGTTATGACTGTTTTTTTGGGGTACAGTCTATGCCTCGGGCAT
CCAAGCAGCAAGCGCGTTACGCCGTGGGTCGATGTTTGATGTTATGGAGCAGCAACGATGTTACGCAGCA
GGGCAGTCGCCCTAAAACAAAGTTAAACATTATGAGGGAAGCGGTGATCGCCGAAGTATCGACTCAACTA
TCAGAGGTAGTTGGCGTCATCGAGCGCCATCTCGAACCGACGTTGCTGGCCGTACATTTGTACGGCTCCG
CAGTGGATGGCGGCCTGAAGCCACACAGTGATATTGATTTGCTGGTTACGGTGACCGTAAGGCTTGATGA
AACAACGCGGCGAGCTTTGATCAACGACCTTTTGGAAACTTCGGCTTCCCCTGGAGAGAGCGAGATTCTC
CGCGCTGTAGAAGTCACCATTGTTGTGCACGACGACATCATTCCGTGGCGTTATCCAGCTAAGCGCGAAC
TGCAATTTGGAGAATGGCAGCGCAATGACATTCTTGCAGGTATCTTCGAGCCAGCCACGATCGACATTGA
TCTGGCTATCTTGCTGACAAAAGCAAGAGAACATAGCGTTGCCTTGGTAGGTCCAGCGGCGGAGGAACTC
TTTGATCCGGTTCCTGAACAGGATCTATTTGAGGCGCTAAATGAAACCTTAACGCTATGGAACTCGCCGC
CCGACTGGGCTGGCGATGAGCGAAATGTAGTGCTTACGTTGTCCCGCATTTGGTACAGCGCAGTAACCGG
CAAAATCGCGCCGAAGGATGTCGCTGCCGACTGGGCAATGGAGCGCCTGCCGGCCCAGTATCAGCCCGTC
ATACTTGAAGCTAGACAGGCTTATCTTGGACAAGAAGAAGATCGCTTGGCCTCGCGCGCAGATCAGTTGG
AAGAATTTGTCCACTACGTGAAAGGCGAGATCACCAAGGTAGTCGGCAAATAACCCTCGAGCCACCCATG
ACCAAAATCCCTTAACGTGAGTTACGCGTCGTTCCACTGAGCGTCAGACCCCGTAGAAAAGATCAAAGGA
TCTTCTTGAGATCCTTTTTTTCTGCGCGTAATCTGCTGCTTGCAAACAAAAAAACCACCGCTACCAGCGG
TGGTTTGTTTGCCGGATCAAGAGCTACCAACTCTTTTTCCGAAGGTAACTGGCTTCAGCAGAGCGCAGAT
ACCAAATACTGTTCTTCTAGTGTAGCCGTAGTTAGGCCACCACTTCAAGAACTCTGTAGCACCGCCTACA
TACCTCGCTCTGCTAATCCTGTTACCAGTGGCTGCTGCCAGTGGCGATAAGTCGTGTCTTACCGGGTTGG
ACTCAAGACGATAGTTACCGGATAAGGCGCAGCGGTCGGGCTGAACGGGGGGTTCGTGCACACAGCCCAG
CTTGGAGCGAACGACCTACACCGAACTGAGATACCTACAGCGTGAGCTATGAGAAAGCGCCACGCTTCCC
GAAGGGAGAAAGGCGGACAGGTATCCGGTAAGCGGCAGGGTCGGAACAGGAGAGCGCACGAGGGAGCTTC
CAGGGGGAAACGCCTGGTATCTTTATAGTCCTGTCGGGTTTCGCCACCTCTGACTTGAGCGTCGATTTTT
GTGATGCTCGTCAGGGGGGCGGAGCCTATGGAAAAACGCCAGCAACGCGGCCTTTTTACGGTTCCTGGCC
TTTTGCTGGCCTTTTGCTCACATGTT
Features (pLannotate 1.2.2; 12 found; start..end, strand, type, name):
    121..213     +  CDS            lacI (fragment): lac repressor; lacI; The lac repressor binds to the lac operator to inhibit transcription in E. coli. This inhibition can be relieved by adding lactose or isopropyl-β-D-thiogalactopyranoside (IPTG).
    268..295     -  terminator     rrnB T2 terminator: transcription terminator T2 from the E. coli rrnB gene
    427..470     +  terminator     rrnB T1 terminator: Escherichia coli rrnB; transcription terminator T1 from the E. coli rrnB gene
    517..553     -  CDS            lacZα (fragment): LacZα fragment of β-galactosidase; lacZ fragment
    570..665     +  protein_bind   attL3: mutant version of attL; recombination site for the Gateway® LR reaction LR Clonase™
    671..1399    +  CDS            TPK1 (sequence withheld): TPK1_HUMAN - Experimental evidence at protein level: Swiss-Prot protein existence level 1. Catalyzes the phosphorylation of thiamine to thiamine pyrophosphate. Can also catalyze the phosphorylation of pyrithiamine to pyrithiamine pyrophosphate. From Homo sapiens (Human).
   1407..1502    -  protein_bind   attL3: mutant version of attL; recombination site for the Gateway® LR reaction LR Clonase™
   1521..1539    -  promoter       T7 promoter: promoter for bacteriophage T7 RNA polymerase
   1729..1752    +  promoter       Pc promoter (fragment): intI1 (promoter lies within the coding sequence); class 1 integron promoter
   1928..1984    +  CDS            GmR (fragment): gentamycin acetyltransferase; aacC1; confers resistance to gentamycin
   1991..2782    +  CDS            SmR: aminoglycoside adenylyltransferase (Murphy, 1985); aadA; confers resistance to spectinomycin and streptomycin
   2875..3463    +  rep_origin     ori: high-copy-number ColE1/pMB1/pBR322/pUC origin of replication
