[The description below was written by a language model from this plasmid's Addgene catalogue record and pLannotate feature annotations shown in this document.]
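Description:
pDONR223_TPK1_p.P152T is a Gateway entry clone built on the pDONR223 backbone. It carries the human TPK1 open reading frame (thiamine pyrophosphokinase 1, which phosphorylates thiamine to thiamine pyrophosphate) with a P152T missense substitution. The sequenced plasmid is about 3.5 kb and is maintained in E. coli at high copy through a ColE1/pUC-type origin. Selection is with spectinomycin, conferred by the aadA aminoglycoside adenylyltransferase gene (SmR). Upstream of aadA, the annotation shows fragments of a class 1 integron Pc promoter and of a gentamicin acetyltransferase gene, apparently remnants of the integron-derived resistance cassette.

The TPK1 coding sequence is flanked on both sides by attL-type recombination sites in opposing orientation. The automated annotation labels both as attL3, but they are simply the attL pair used by LR Clonase. An LR reaction moves the ORF directionally into any compatible Gateway destination vector. No promoter drives the insert, so this plasmid is a shuttle and storage clone rather than an expression construct, and expression depends on the destination vector chosen. The ORF is in "closed" format, with a stop codon immediately after the coding sequence, so it yields native or N-terminally tagged protein but cannot be fused to C-terminal tags. rrnB T1 and T2 terminators upstream of the cassette insulate it from read-through transcription. A T7 promoter lies just outside the downstream att site, and small lacI and lacZα fragments are backbone remnants.

The clone belongs to the Target Accelerator Plasmid Collection, a set of wild-type and mutant alleles assembled for high-throughput functional phenotyping of somatic mutations found in lung cancer.
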