Addgene plasmid #82797: pDONR223_TPK1_p.P152T
Purpose: Gateway Donor vector containing TPK1, part of the Target Accelerator Plasmid Collection.
Depositing lab: Jesse Boehm & Matthew Meyerson & David Root. Depositing organization: Broad Institute. Publication: High-throughput Phenotyping of Lung Cancer Somatic Mutations. Berger AH, Brooks AN, Wu X, Shrestha Y, Chouinard C, Piccioni F, Bagul M, Kamburov A, Imielinski M, Hogstrom L, Zhu C, Yang X, Pantel S, Sakai R, Watson J, Kaplan N, Campbell JD, Singh S, Root DE, Narayan R, Natoli T, Lahr DL, Tirosh I, Tamayo P, Getz G, Wong B, Doench J, Subramanian A, Golub TR, Meyerson M, Boehm JS. Cancer Cell. 2016 Aug 8;30(2):214-28. doi: 10.1016/j.ccell.2016.06.022. Epub 2016 Jul 28. PubMed 27478040.
Backbone
  Vector backbone: pDONR223
  Backbone manufacturer: Invitrogen
  Vector type: Gateway Entry vector
Growth in bacteria
  Bacterial resistance: Spectinomycin, 50 μg/mL
  Growth temperature: 37°C
  Growth strain: DH5alpha
  Copy number: High Copy
Gene/Insert
  Gene/Insert name: TPK1 (alt name: NM_022445)
  Species: H. sapiens (human)
  Mutation: P152T
  Entrez Gene: TPK1 (a.k.a. HTPK1, PP20, THMD5)
  Promoter: None
  Cloning method: Gateway Cloning
  Sequencing primers: 5′ M13pUC-fwd; 3′ M13-Rev
Terms and licenses: Academic/Nonprofit Terms; Industry Terms: Not Available to Industry
Depositor comments: CLOSED (stop codon immediately follows insert)
How to cite: pDONR223_TPK1_p.P152T was a gift from Jesse Boehm & Matthew Meyerson & David Root (Addgene plasmid # 82797 ; http://n2t.net/addgene:82797 ; RRID:Addgene_82797)
