>Addgene plasmid #82797 | pDONR223_TPK1_p.P152T | depositor partial sequence | sequence record 157523 | Insert sequence
[729 nt withheld, positions 1-729]
TGTAA
